>Addgene plasmid #165403 | pSB3K3-CT61 | addgene full sequence | sequence record 330497 | Addgene NGS Result
GAATTCGCGGCCGCTTCTAGAGACATTGATTATTTGCACGGCGTCACACTTTGCTATGCCATAGCAAGAT
AGTCCATAAGATTAGCGGATCCTACCTGACGCTTTTTATCGCAACTCTCTACTGTTTCTCCATACCGTTT
TTTTGGGCTAGCTACTAGAGAAAGAGGAGAAATACTAGATGCGTAAAGGAGAAGAACTTTTCACTGGAGT
TGTCCCAATTCTTGTTGAATTAGATGGTGATGTTAATGGGCACAAATTTTCTGTCAGTGGAGAGGGTGAA
GGTGATGCAACATACGGAAAACTTACCCTTAAATTTATTTGCACTACTGGAAAACTACCTGTTCCATGGC
CAACACTTGTCACTACTTTCGGTTATGGTGTTCAATGCTTTGCGAGATACCCAGATCATATGAAACAGCA
TGACTTTTTCAAGAGTGCCATGCCCGAAGGTTATGTACAGGAAAGAACTATATTTTTCAAAGATGACGGG
AACTACAAGACACGTGCTGAAGTCAAGTTTGAAGGTGGTACCCTTGTTAATAGAATCGAGTTAAAAGGTA
TTGATTTTAAAGAAGATGGAAACATTCTTGGACACAAATTGGAATACAACTATAACTCACACAATGTATA
CATCATGGCAGACAAACAAAAGAATGGAATCAAAGTTAACTTCAAAATTAGACACAACATTGAAGATGGA
AGCGTTCAACTAGCAGACCATTATCAACAAAATACTCCAATTGGCGATGGCCCTGTCCTTTTACCAGACA
ACCATTACCTGTCCACACAATCTGCCCTTTCGAAAGATCCCAACGAAAAGAGAGACCACATGGTCCTTCT
TGAGTTTGTAACAGCTGCTGGGATTACACATGGCATGGATGAACTATACAAAAGGCCTGCTGCAAACGAC
GAAAACTACGCTTTAGTAGCTTAATAATACTAGAGCCAGGCATCAAATAAAACGAAAGGCTCAGTCGAAA
GACTGGGCCTTTCGTTTTATCTGTTGTTTGTCGGTGAACGCTCTCTACTAGAGTCACACTGGCTCACCTT
CGGGTGGGCCTTTCTGCGTTTATATACTAGAGACATTGATTATTTGCACGGCGTCACACTTTGCTATGCC
ATAGCAAGATAGTCCATAAGATTAGCGGATCCTACCTGACGCTTTTTATCGCAACTCTCTACTGTTTCTC
CATACCGTTTTTTTGGGCTAGCTACTAGAGAAAGAGGAGAAATACTAGATGGCTGAAGCGCAAAATGATC
CCCTGCTGCCGGGATACTCGTTTAACGCCCATCTGGTGGCGGGTTTAACGCCGATTGAGGCCAATGGTTA
TCTCGATTTTTTTATCGACCGACCGCTGGGAATGAAAGGTTATATTCTCAATCTCACCATTCGCGGTCAG
GGGGTGGTGAAAAATCAGGGACGAGAATTTGTCTGCCGACCGGGTGATATTTTGCTGTTCCCGCCAGGAG
AGATTCATCACTACGGTCGTCATCCGGAGGCTCGCGAATGGTATCACCAGTGGGTTTACTTTCGTCCGCG
CGCCTACTGGCATGAATGGCTTAACTGGCCGTCAATATTTGCCAATACGGGTTTCTTTCGCCCGGATGAA
GCGCACCAGCCGCATTTCAGCGACCTGTTTGGGCAAATCATTAACGCCGGGCAAGGGGAAGGGCGCTATT
CGGAGCTGCTGGCGATAAATCTGCTTGAGCAATTGTTACTGCGGCGCATGGAAGCGATTAACGAGTCGCT
CCATCCACCGATGGATAATCGGGTACGCGAGGCTTGTCAGTACATCAGCGATCACCTGGCAGACAGCAAT
TTTGATATCGCCAGCGTCGCACAGCATGTTTGCCTGTCGCCGTCGCGTCTGTCACATCTTTTCCGCCAGC
AGTTAGGGATTAGCGTCTTAAGCTGGCGCGAGGACCAACGCATCAGCCAGGCGAAGCTGCTTTTGAGCAC
TACCCGGATGCCTATCGCCACCGTCGGTCGCAATGTTGGTTTTGACGATCAACTCTATTTCTCGCGAGTA
TTTAAAAAATGCACCGGGGCCAGCCCGAGCGAGTTCCGTGCCGGTTGTGAAGAAAAAGTGAATGATGTAG
CCGTCAAGTTGTCATAATAAACTACTAGAGCCAGGCATCAAATAAAACGAAAGGCTCAGTCGAAAGACTG
GGCCTTTCGTTTTATCTGTTGTTTGTCGGTGAACGCTCTCTACTAGAGTCACACTGGCTCACCTTCGGGT
GGGCCTTTCTGCGTTTATATACTAGAGACCTGTAGGATCGTACAGGGTTACGCAAGAAAATGGTTTGTTA
TAGTCGAATAAATACTAGAGAAAGAGGAGAAATACTAGATGAAAAACATAAATGCCGACGACACATACAG
AATAATTAATAAAATTAAAGCTTGTAGAAGCAATAATGATATTAATCAATGCTTATCTGATATGACTAAA
ATGGTACATTGTGAATATTATTTACTCGCGATCATTTATCCTCATTCTATGGTTAAATCTGATATTTCAA
TCCTAGATAATTACCCTAAAAAATGGAGGCAATATTATGATGACGCTAATTTAATAAAATATGATCCTAT
AGTAGATTATTCTAACTCCAATCATTCACCAATTAATTGGAATATATTTGAAAACAATGCTGTAAATAAA
AAATCTCCAAATGTAATTAAAGAAGCGAAAACAGCAGGTCTTATCACTGGGTTTAGTTTCCCTATTCATA
CGGCTAACAATGGCTTCGGAATACTTAGTTTTGCACATTCAGAAAAAGACAACTATATAGATAGTTTATT
TTTACATGCGTGTATGAACATACCATTAATTGTTCCTTCTCTAGTTGATAATTATCGAAAAATAAATATA
GCAAATAATAAATCAAACAACGATTTAACCAAAAGAGAAAAAGAATGTTTAGCGTGGGCATGCGAAGGAA
AAAGCTCTTGGGATATTTCAAAAATATTAGGTTGCAGTGAGCGTACTGTCACTTTCCATTTAACCAATGC
GCAAATGAAACTCAATACAACAAACCGCTGCCAAAGTATTTCTAAAGCAATTTTAACAGGAGCAATTGAT
TGCCCATACTTTAAAAATTAATAAACTACTAGAGCCAGGCATCAAATAAAACGAAAGGCTCAGTCGAAAG
ACTGGGCCTTTCGTTTTATCTGTTGTTTGTCGGTGAACGCTCTCTACTAGAGTCACACTGGCTCACCTTC
GGGTGGGCCTTTCTGCGTTTATATACTAGAGACCTGTAGGATCGTACAGGGTTACGCAAGAAAATGGTTT
GTTATAGTCGAATAAATACTAGAGAAAGAGGAGAAATACTAGATGGCTTCCTCCGAAGACGTTATCAAAG
AGTTCATGCGTTTCAAAGTTCGTATGGAAGGTTCCGTTAACGGTCACGAGTTCGAAATCGAAGGTGAAGG
TGAAGGTCGTCCGTACGAAGGTACCCAGACCGCTAAACTGAAAGTTACCAAAGGTGGTCCGCTGCCGTTC
GCTTGGGACATCCTGTCCCCGCAGTTCCAGTACGGTTCCAAAGCTTACGTTAAACACCCGGCTGACATCC
CGGACTACCTGAAACTGTCCTTCCCGGAAGGTTTCAAATGGGAACGTGTTATGAACTTCGAAGACGGTGG
TGTTGTTACCGTTACCCAGGACTCCTCCCTGCAAGACGGTGAGTTCATCTACAAAGTTAAACTGCGTGGT
ACCAACTTCCCGTCCGACGGTCCGGTTATGCAGAAAAAAACCATGGGTTGGGAAGCTTCCACCGAACGTA
TGTACCCGGAAGACGGTGCTCTGAAAGGTGAAATCAAAATGCGTCTGAAACTGAAAGACGGTGGTCACTA
CGACGCTGAAGTTAAAACCACCTACATGGCTAAAAAACCGGTTCAGCTGCCGGGTGCTTACAAAACCGAC
ATCAAACTGGACATCACCTCCCACAACGAAGACTACACCATCGTTGAACAGTACGAACGTGCTGAAGGTC
GTCACTCCACCGGTGCTGCTGCAAACGACGAAAACTACGCAGCAGCAGTTTAATAATACTAGAGCCAGGC
ATCAAATAAAACGAAAGGCTCAGTCGAAAGACTGGGCCTTTCGTTTTATCTGTTGTTTGTCGGTGAACGC
TCTCTACTAGAGTCACACTGGCTCACCTTCGGGTGGGCCTTTCTGCGTTTATATACTAGAGACCTGTAGG
ATCGTACAGGGTTACGCAAGAAAATGGTTTGTTATAGTCGAATAAATACTAGAGAAAGAGGAGAAATACT
AGATGGCTGAAGCGCAAAATGATCCCCTGCTGCCGGGATACTCGTTTAACGCCCATCTGGTGGCGGGTTT
AACGCCGATTGAGGCCAATGGTTATCTCGATTTTTTTATCGACCGACCGCTGGGAATGAAAGGTTATATT
CTCAATCTCACCATTCGCGGTCAGGGGGTGGTGAAAAATCAGGGACGAGAATTTGTCTGCCGACCGGGTG
ATATTTTGCTGTTCCCGCCAGGAGAGATTCATCACTACGGTCGTCATCCGGAGGCTCGCGAATGGTATCA
CCAGTGGGTTTACTTTCGTCCGCGCGCCTACTGGCATGAATGGCTTAACTGGCCGTCAATATTTGCCAAT
ACGGGTTTCTTTCGCCCGGATGAAGCGCACCAGCCGCATTTCAGCGACCTGTTTGGGCAAATCATTAACG
CCGGGCAAGGGGAAGGGCGCTATTCGGAGCTGCTGGCGATAAATCTGCTTGAGCAATTGTTACTGCGGCG
CATGGAAGCGATTAACGAGTCGCTCCATCCACCGATGGATAATCGGGTACGCGAGGCTTGTCAGTACATC
AGCGATCACCTGGCAGACAGCAATTTTGATATCGCCAGCGTCGCACAGCATGTTTGCCTGTCGCCGTCGC
GTCTGTCACATCTTTTCCGCCAGCAGTTAGGGATTAGCGTCTTAAGCTGGCGCGAGGACCAACGCATCAG
CCAGGCGAAGCTGCTTTTGAGCACTACCCGGATGCCTATCGCCACCGTCGGTCGCAATGTTGGTTTTGAC
GATCAACTCTATTTCTCGCGAGTATTTAAAAAATGCACCGGGGCCAGCCCGAGCGAGTTCCGTGCCGGTT
GTGAAGAAAAAGTGAATGATGTAGCCGTCAAGTTGTCATAATAAACTACTAGAGCCAGGCATCAAATAAA
ACGAAAGGCTCAGTCGAAAGACTGGGCCTTTCGTTTTATCTGTTGTTTGTCGGTGAACGCTCTCTACTAG
AGTCACACTGGCTCACCTTCGGGTGGGCCTTTCTGCGTTTATATACTAGAGACATTGATTATTTGCACGG
CGTCACACTTTGCTATGCCATAGCAAGATAGTCCATAAGATTAGCGGATCCTACCTGACGCTTTTTATCG
CAACTCTCTACTGTTTCTCCATACCGTTTTTTTGGGCTAGCTACTAGAGAAAGAGGAGAAATACTAGATG
ACTATAATGATAAAAAAATCGGATTTTTTGGCAATTCCATCGGAGGAGTATAAAGGTATTCTAAGTCTTC
GTTATCAAGTGTTTAAGCAAAGACTTGAGTGGGACTTAGTTGTAGAAAATAACCTTGAATCAGATGAGTA
TGATAACTCAAATGCAGAATATATTTATGCTTGTGATGATACTGAAAATGTAAGTGGATGCTGGCGTTTA
TTACCTACAACAGGTGATTATATGCTGAAAAGTGTTTTTCCTGAATTGCTTGGTCAACAGAGTGCTCCCA
AAGATCCTAATATAGTCGAATTAAGTCGTTTTGCTGTAGGTAAAAATAGCTCAAAGATAAATAACTCTGC
TAGTGAAATTACAATGAAACTATTTGAAGCTATATATAAACACGCTGTTAGTCAAGGTATTACAGAATAT
GTAACAGTAACATCAACAGCAATAGAGCGATTTTTAAAGCGTATTAAAGTTCCTTGTCATCGTATTGGAG
ACAAAGAAATTCATGTATTAGGTGATACTAAATCGGTTGTATTGTCTATGCCTATTAATGAACAGTTTAA
AAAAGCAGTCTTAAATGCTGCAAACGACGAAAACTACGCTTTAGTAGCTTAATAACTCTGATAGTGCTAG
TGTAGATCTCTACTAGAGCCAGGCATCAAATAAAACGAAAGGCTCAGTCGAAAGACTGGGCCTTTCGTTT
TATCTGTTGTTTGTCGGTGAACGCTCTCTACTAGAGTCACACTGGCTCACCTTCGGGTGGGCCTTTCTGC
GTTTATATACTAGTAGCGGCCGCTGCAGGCTTCCTCGCTCACTGACTCGCTGCGCTCGGTCGTTCGGCTG
CGGCGAGCGGTATCAGCTCACTCAAAGGCGGTAATCTCGAGTCCCGTCAAGTCAGCGTAATGCTCTGCCA
GTGTTACAACCAATTAACCAATTCTGATTAGAAAAACTCATCGAGCATCAAATGAAACTGCAATTTATTC
ATATCAGGATTATCGATACCATATTTTTGAAAAAGCCGTTTCTGTAATGAAGGAGAAAACTCACCGAGGC
AGTTCCATAGGATGGCAAGATCCTGGTATCGGTCTGCGATTCCGACTCGTCCAACATCAATACAACCTAT
TAATTTCCCCTCGTCAAAAATAAGGTTATCAAGTGAGAAATCACCATGAGTGACGACTGAATCCGGTGAG
AATGGCAAAAGCTTATGCATTTCTTTCCAGACTTGTTCAACAGGCCAGCCATTACGCTCGTCATCAAAAT
CACTCGCATCAACCAAACCGTTATTCATTCGTGATTGCGCCTGAGCGAGACGAAATACGCGATCGCTGTT
AAAAGGACAATTACAAACAGGAATCGAATGCAACCGGCGCAGGAACACTGCCAGCGCATCAACAATATTT
TCACCTGAATCAGGATATTCTTCTAATACCTGGAATGCTGTTTTCCCGGGGATCGCAGTGGTGAGTAACC
ATGCATCATCAGGAGTACGGATAAAATGCTTGATGGTCGGAAGAGGCATAAATTCCGTCAGCCAGTTTAG
TCTGACCATCTCATCTGTAACATCATTGGCAACGCTACCTTTGCCATGTTTCAGAAACAACTCTGGCGCA
TCGGGCTTCCCATACAATCGATAGATTGTCGCACCTGATTGCCCGACATTATCGCGAGCCCATTTATACC
CATATAAATCAGCATCCATGTTGGAATTTAATCGCGGCCTGGAGCAAGACGTTTCCCGTTGAATATGGCT
CATAACACCCCTTGTATTACTGTTTATGTAAGCAGACAGTTTTATTGTTCATGATGATATATTTTTATCT
TGTGCAATGTAACATCAGAGATTTTGAGACACAACGTGGCTTTGTTGAATAAATCGAACTTTTGCTGAGT
TGAAGGATCAGATCACGCATCTTCCCGACAACGCAGACCGTTCCGTGGCAAAGCAAAAGTTCAAAATCAC
CAACTGGTCCACCTACAACAAAGCTCTCATCAACCGTGGCTCCCTCACTTTCTGGCTGGATGATGGGGCG
ATTCAGGCCTGGTATGAGTCAGCAACACCTTCTTCACGAGGCAGACCTCAGCGCTAGCGGAGTGTATACT
GGCTTACTATGTTGGCACTGATGAGGGTGTCAGTGAAGTGCTTCATGTGGCAGGAGAAAAAAGGCTGCAC
CGGTGCGTCAGCAGAATATGTGATACAGGATATATTCCGCTTCCTCGCTCACTGACTCGCTACGCTCGGT
CGTTCGACTGCGGCGAGCGGAAATGGCTTACGAACGGGGCGGAGATTTCCTGGAAGATGCCAGGAAGATA
CTTAACAGGGAAGTGAGAGGGCCGCGGCAAAGCCGTTTTTCCATAGGCTCCGCCCCCTGACAAGCATCAC
GAAATCTGACGCTCAAATCAGTGGTGGCGAAACCCGACAGGACTATAAAGATACCAGGCGTTTCCCCCTG
GCGGCTCCCTCGTGCGCTCTCCTGTTCCTGCCTTTCGGTTTACCGGTGTCATTCCGCTGTTATGGCCGCG
TTTGTCTCATTCCACGCCTGACACTCAGTTCCGGGTAGGCAGTTCGCTCCAAGCTGGACTGTATGCACGA
ACCCCCCGTTCAGTCCGACCGCTGCGCCTTATCCGGTAACTATCGTCTTGAGTCCAACCCGGAAAGACAT
GCAAAAGCACCACTGGCAGCAGCCACTGGTAATTGATTTAGAGGAGTTAGTCTTGAAGTCATGCGCCGGT
TAAGGCTAAACTGAAAGGACAAGTTTTGGTGACTGCGCTCCTCCAAGCCAGTTACCTCGGTTCAAAGAGT
TGGTAGCTCAGAGAACCTTCAAAAAACCGCCCTGCAAGGCGGTTTTTTCGTTTTCAGAGCAAGAGATTAC
GCGCAGACCAAAACGATCTCAAGAAGATCATCTTATTAAGGGGTCTGACGCTCAGTGGAACGAAAACTCA
CGTTAAGGGATTTTGGTCATGAGATTATCAAAAAGGATCTTCACCTAGATCCTTTTAAATTAAAAATGAA
GTTTTAAATCAATCTAAAGTATATATGAGTAAACTTGGTCTGACAGTTACCAATGCTTAATCAGTGAGGC
ACCTATCTCAGCGATCTGTCTATTTCGTTCATCCATAGTTGCCTGACTCCCCGTCGTGTAGATAACTACG
ATACGGGAGGGCTTACCATCTGGCCCCAGTGCTGCAATGATACCGCGAGACCCACGCTCACCGGCTCCAG
ATTTATCAGCAATAAACCAGCCAGCCGGAAGGGCCGAGCGCAGAAGTGGTCCTGCAACTTTATCCGCCTC
CATCCAGTCTATTCCATGGTGCCACCTGACGTCTAAGAAACCATTATTATCATGACATTAACCTATAAAA
ATAGGCGTATCACGAGGCAGAATTTCAGATAAAAAAAATCCTTAGCTTTCGCTAAGGATGATTTCTG
Features (pLannotate 1.2.2; 32 found; start..end, strand, type, name):
      1..22      +  misc_feature   BioBrick prefix: BioBrick prefix for parts that do not start with "ATG"
     23..133     +  promoter       araBAD promoter (fragment): araBAD; promoter of the L-arabinose operon of E. coli; the araC regulatory gene is transcribed in the opposite direction (Guzman et al., 1995)
    179..892     +  CDS            hfriFP: hfriFP is a fluorescent protein published in 2013, derived from Herbaspirillum frisingense.
    899..931     +  CDS            ssrA tag (LVA): C-terminal peptide that mediates degradation in bacteria through the ClpXP and ClpAP proteases (McGinness et al., 2006) mutant LVA variant that confers accelerated degradation under some conditions (Andersen et al., 1998)
    954..1025    +  terminator     rrnB T1 terminator: transcription terminator T1 from the E. coli rrnB gene
   1041..1068    +  terminator     T7Te terminator: phage T7 early transcription terminator
   1083..1193    +  promoter       araBAD promoter (fragment): araBAD; promoter of the L-arabinose operon of E. coli; the araC regulatory gene is transcribed in the opposite direction (Guzman et al., 1995)
   1239..2114    +  CDS            araC: ARAC_ECOLI - Experimental evidence at protein level: Swiss-Prot protein existence level 1. Transcription factor that regulates the expression of several genes involved in the transport and metabolism of L-arabinose (PubMed:4362626, PubMed:328165, PubMed:6251457, PubMed:2962192, PubMed:6319708, PubMed:2231717, PubMed:1447222). Functions both as a positive and a negative regulator (PubMed:328165, PubMed:6251457). In the presence of arabinose, activates the expression of the araBAD, araE, araFGH and araJ promoters (PubMed:4362626, PubMed:328165, PubMed:6251457, PubMed:2962192, PubMed:6319708, Pub
   2139..2210    +  terminator     rrnB T1 terminator: transcription terminator T1 from the E. coli rrnB gene
   2226..2253    +  terminator     T7Te terminator: phage T7 early transcription terminator
   2349..3098    +  CDS            luxR: LUXR_ALIFS - Experimental evidence at protein level: Swiss-Prot protein existence level 1. Transcriptional activator of the bioluminescence operon. Binds to the OHHL autoinducer. From Aliivibrio fischeri (Vibrio fischeri).
   3123..3194    +  terminator     rrnB T1 terminator: transcription terminator T1 from the E. coli rrnB gene
   3210..3237    +  terminator     T7Te terminator: phage T7 early transcription terminator
   3333..4007    +  CDS            mRFP1: mRFP1 is a basic (constitutively fluorescent) red fluorescent protein published in 2002, derived from Discosoma sp.. It is reported to be a somewhat slowly-maturing monomer with low acid sensitivity.
   4008..4030    +  CDS            ssrA tag (LVA) (fragment): C-terminal peptide that mediates degradation in bacteria through the ClpXP and ClpAP proteases (McGinness et al., 2006) mutant LVA variant that confers accelerated degradation under some conditions (Andersen et al., 1998)
   4063..4134    +  terminator     rrnB T1 terminator: transcription terminator T1 from the E. coli rrnB gene
   4150..4177    +  terminator     T7Te terminator: phage T7 early transcription terminator
   4273..5148    +  CDS            araC: ARAC_ECOLI - Experimental evidence at protein level: Swiss-Prot protein existence level 1. Transcription factor that regulates the expression of several genes involved in the transport and metabolism of L-arabinose (PubMed:4362626, PubMed:328165, PubMed:6251457, PubMed:2962192, PubMed:6319708, PubMed:2231717, PubMed:1447222). Functions both as a positive and a negative regulator (PubMed:328165, PubMed:6251457). In the presence of arabinose, activates the expression of the araBAD, araE, araFGH and araJ promoters (PubMed:4362626, PubMed:328165, PubMed:6251457, PubMed:2962192, PubMed:6319708, Pub
   5173..5244    +  terminator     rrnB T1 terminator: transcription terminator T1 from the E. coli rrnB gene
   5260..5287    +  terminator     T7Te terminator: phage T7 early transcription terminator
   5302..5412    +  promoter       araBAD promoter (fragment): araBAD; promoter of the L-arabinose operon of E. coli; the araC regulatory gene is transcribed in the opposite direction (Guzman et al., 1995)
   5458..6036    +  CDS            luxI: LUXI_ALIFS - Protein inferred from homology: Swiss-Prot protein existence level 3. Required for the synthesis of OHHL (N-(3-oxohexanoyl)-L- homoserine lactone) also known as VAI or N-(beta-ketocaproyl)homoserine lactone or 3-oxo-N-(tetrahydro-2-oxo-3-furanyl)-hexanamide, an autoinducer molecule which binds to LuxR and thus acts in bioluminescence regulation. From Aliivibrio fischeri (Vibrio fischeri).
   6037..6069    +  CDS            ssrA tag (LVA): C-terminal peptide that mediates degradation in bacteria through the ClpXP and ClpAP proteases (McGinness et al., 2006) mutant LVA variant that confers accelerated degradation under some conditions (Andersen et al., 1998)
   6117..6188    +  terminator     rrnB T1 terminator: transcription terminator T1 from the E. coli rrnB gene
   6204..6231    +  terminator     T7Te terminator: phage T7 early transcription terminator
   6238..6258    +  misc_feature   BioBrick suffix: universal suffix for all parts
   6398..7213    -  CDS            KanR: aminoglycoside phosphotransferase; aph(3')-Ia; confers resistance to kanamycin in bacteria or G418 (Geneticin®) in eukaryotes
   7540..7566    +  misc_feature   bom (fragment): basis of mobility region from pBR322
   7665..7720    -  rep_origin     RSF ori (fragment): Plasmids containing the RSF 1030 origin of replication can be propagated in E. coli cells that contain additional plasmids with compatible origins.
   7808..8352    -  rep_origin     p15A ori: Plasmids containing the medium-copy-number p15A origin of replication can be propagated in E. coli cells that contain a second plasmid with the ColE1 origin.
   8518..8763    -  CDS            bla(M) (fragment): β-lactamase lacking the signal sequence; bla(M); allows cytosolic expression of β-lactamase
   8842..8885    -  terminator     bacterial terminator: putative bacterial transcription terminator
