[The description below was written by a language model from this plasmid's Addgene catalogue record and pLannotate feature annotations shown in this document.]
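Description:
pSB3K3-CT61 is a bacterial expression plasmid carrying a synthetic gene circuit in the BioBrick backbone pSB3K3. It replicates in E. coli from the p15A origin and is selected with kanamycin through the aph(3')-Ia (KanR) gene. The record describes the backbone as medium copy in its purpose line but lists copy number as low. The roughly 6.2 kb circuit sits between the BioBrick prefix and suffix and was cloned through preserved EcoRI and PstI sites. Short annotated fragments of bom, an RSF origin and β-lactamase appear to be backbone remnants rather than functional parts. The sequenced record is 8,887 nt, slightly shorter than the catalogued 8,988 bp.

The circuit consists of six same-strand transcription units, each closed by a paired rrnB T1 and T7Te terminator. Three are driven by annotated araBAD promoter fragments. They express a green-type fluorescent protein with an LVA ssrA degradation tag (the software labels it hfriFP, while the depositor comments refer to GFP), araC, and LVA-tagged luxI. AraC placed under its own arabinose-responsive promoter suggests a positive-feedback module. LuxI makes the acyl-homoserine lactone autoinducer that LuxR binds, so it could link that module to a quorum-sensing stage. The other three units encode luxR, mRFP1 with a partial LVA tag, and a second araC copy. No promoter is annotated upstream of these, so the record does not state how they are controlled.

The associated publication title indicates a study of resource competition in cascading cell fate transitions, with the two fluorescent reporters presumably reading out the two modules. The depositor notes that the GFP (D117G) and LuxR (S116A, V135I, M174I) variants do not affect function.
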