Addgene plasmid #165403: pSB3K3-CT61
Purpose: Bacteria gene circuit on medium copy backbone.
Depositing lab: Xiaojun Tian. Depositing organization: Arizona State University. Publication: Winner-takes-all resource competition redirects cascading cell fate transitions. Zhang R, Goetz H, Melendez-Alvarez J, Li J, Ding T, Wang X, Tian XJ. Nat Commun. 2021 Feb 8;12(1):853. doi: 10.1038/s41467-021-21125-3. PubMed 33558556.
Backbone
  Vector backbone: pSB3K3
  Backbone size w/o insert (bp): 2750
  Total vector size (bp): 8988
  Vector type: Bacterial Expression
Growth in bacteria
  Bacterial resistance: Kanamycin, 50 μg/mL
  Growth temperature: 37°C
  Growth strain: DH5alpha
  Copy number: Low Copy
Gene/Insert
  Gene/Insert name: CT61 gene circuit
  Species: Synthetic; E. coli
  Insert size (bp): 6238
  Cloning method: Restriction Enzyme; 5′ cloning site EcoRI (not destroyed); 3′ cloning site PstI (not destroyed)
  Sequencing primers: 5′ tgccacctgacgtctaagaa; 3′ attaccgcctttgagtgagc
Terms and licenses: Academic/Nonprofit Terms; Industry Terms: Not Available to Industry
Depositor comments: Please note that the GFP (D117G) and LuxR (S116A, V135I, M174I) sequence variants do not affect plasmid function.
How to cite: pSB3K3-CT61 was a gift from Xiaojun Tian (Addgene plasmid # 165403 ; http://n2t.net/addgene:165403 ; RRID:Addgene_165403)
